Addgene plasmid #114072: pET-28b-T7-henAsCas12a(E174R/S542R/K548R)-NLS(nucleoplasmin)-6xHis (AAS1885)
Purpose: T7 promoter bacterial expression plasmid for human codon optimized enAsCas12a(E174R/S542R/K548R) with C-terminal NLS and His-tag
Depositing lab: Keith Joung & Benjamin Kleinstiver. Depositing organization: Massachusetts General Hospital. Publication: Engineered CRISPR-Cas12a variants with increased activities and improved targeting ranges for gene, epigenetic and base editing. Kleinstiver BP, Sousa AA, Walton RT, Tak YE, Hsu JY, Clement K, Welch MM, Horng JE, Malagon-Lopez J, Scarfo I, Maus MV, Pinello L, Aryee MJ, Joung JK. Nat Biotechnol. 2019 Feb 11. pii: 10.1038/s41587-018-0011-0. doi: 10.1038/s41587-018-0011-0. PubMed 30742127.
Backbone
  Vector backbone: pET-28b-Cas9-His
  Backbone manufacturer: Schier Lab (Addgene plasmid # 47327)
  Vector type: Bacterial Expression
Growth in bacteria
  Bacterial resistance: Kanamycin, 50 μg/mL
  Growth temperature: 37°C
  Growth strain: DH5alpha
  Copy number: High Copy
Gene/Insert
  Gene/Insert name: human codon optimized enAsCas12a (E174R/S542R/K548R) with C-terminal NLS and His-tag (alt name: AAS1885)
  Species: Synthetic
  Mutation: E174R, S542R, and K548R
  Tag / fusion protein: NLS(nucleoplasmin) and 6xHis (C terminal on insert)
  Cloning method: Gibson Cloning
Terms and licenses: Academic/Nonprofit Terms; Industry Terms: Not Available to Industry
How to cite: pET-28b-T7-henAsCas12a(E174R/S542R/K548R)-NLS(nucleoplasmin)-6xHis (AAS1885) was a gift from Keith Joung & Benjamin Kleinstiver (Addgene plasmid # 114072 ; http://n2t.net/addgene:114072 ; RRID:Addgene_114072)
