[The description below was written by a language model from this plasmid's Addgene catalogue record and pLannotate feature annotations shown in this document.]
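Description:
pET-28b-T7-henAsCas12a(E174R/S542R/K548R)-NLS(nucleoplasmin)-6xHis (AAS1885) is a 9.2 kb bacterial expression plasmid built by Gibson cloning on a pET-28b-derived backbone that previously carried a His-tagged Cas9. It replicates in E. coli from a ColE1/pMB1-type origin. The bom region and rop gene are also annotated, although the catalogue lists the plasmid as high copy. Selection is by kanamycin through an aminoglycoside phosphotransferase gene. An f1 phage origin is also present. The short tetracycline-resistance fragments, the partial AmpR promoter and the small "SET1" hit downstream of the tag look like backbone remnants or incidental annotation matches rather than functional parts.

The payload is a human codon-optimized, synthetic open reading frame for enAsCas12a, an engineered variant of the Acidaminococcus sp. Cas12a (Cpf1) nuclease carrying the substitutions E174R, S542R and K548R. The coding sequence is fused at its C terminus to the bipartite nucleoplasmin nuclear localization signal, followed by a 6xHis affinity tag (detected by the annotation software as a fragment of a longer His tag). Transcription is driven by a T7 promoter with an adjacent lac operator and the T7 gene 10 ribosome binding site, and it ends at the T7 terminator. The plasmid-borne lacI gene supplies the repressor, so expression stays low until it is induced with IPTG in a host that provides T7 RNA polymerase.

This layout suits production and metal-affinity purification of recombinant enAsCas12a protein. The NLS would direct the purified nuclease to the nucleus if it were delivered into eukaryotic cells. The associated publication describes Cas12a variants with increased activity and broader targeting range.
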