Features (pLannotate 1.2.2; 20 found; start..end, strand, type, name):
      5..144     -  misc_feature   bom: basis of mobility region from pBR322
    246..437     -  CDS            rop: Rop protein, which maintains plasmids at low copy number; rop
    454..834     +  CDS            YPB1_ECOLX: Protein predicted: Swiss-Prot protein existence level 4. From Escherichia coli.
    906..1197    -  CDS            TcR (fragment): tetracycline efflux protein; tet; confers resistance to tetracycline
   1212..1233    -  protein_bind   CAP binding site: CAP binding activates transcription in the presence of cAMP. E. coli catabolite activator protein
   1246..2328    -  CDS            lacI: lac repressor; lacI; The lac repressor binds to the lac operator to inhibit transcription in E. coli. This inhibition can be relieved by adding lactose or isopropyl-β-D-thiogalactopyranoside (IPTG).
   2329..2406    -  promoter       lacI promoter: lacI
   2414..2693    -  CDS            TcR (fragment): tetracycline efflux protein; tet; confers resistance to tetracycline
   2715..2733    +  promoter       T7 promoter: promoter for bacteriophage T7 RNA polymerase
   2734..2758    +  protein_bind   lac operator: The lac repressor binds to the lac operator to inhibit transcription in E. coli. This inhibition can be relieved by adding lactose or isopropyl-β-D-thiogalactopyranoside (IPTG). lac repressor encoded by lacI
   2773..2795    +  RBS            RBS: efficient ribosome binding site from bacteriophage T7 gene 10 (Olins and Rangwala, 1989)
   2808..6725    +  CDS            AsCpf1: CRISPR-associated protein from Acidaminococcus sp. BV3L6 (Zetsche et al., 2015)
   6726..6773    +  CDS            nucleoplasmin NLS: bipartite nuclear localization signal from nucleoplasmin
   6792..6809    +  CDS            9xHis (fragment): 9xHis affinity tag
   6819..6868    +  CDS            SET1 (fragment): solubility-enhancement tag derived from T7 phage gene 10B
   6876..6923    +  terminator     T7 terminator: transcription terminator for bacteriophage T7 RNA polymerase
   6960..7388    +  rep_origin     f1 ori (sequence partly withheld): f1 bacteriophage origin of replication; arrow indicates direction of (+) strand synthesis
   7441..7498    +  promoter       AmpR promoter (fragment): bla
   7507..8322    -  CDS            KanR: aminoglycoside phosphotransferase; aph(3')-Ia; confers resistance to kanamycin in bacteria or G418 (Geneticin®) in eukaryotes
   8444..9032    +  rep_origin     ori: high-copy-number ColE1/pMB1/pBR322/pUC origin of replication
>Addgene plasmid #114072 | pET-28b-T7-henAsCas12a(E174R/S542R/K548R)-NLS(nucleoplasmin)-6xHis (AAS1885) | addgene full sequence | sequence record 220522 | Addgene NGS Result
AGCGCCTGATGCGGTATTTTCTCCTTACGCATCTGTGCGGTATTTCACACCGCAATGGTGCACTCTCAGT
ACAATCTGCTCTGATGCCGCATAGTTAAGCCAGTATACACTCCGCTATCGCTACGTGACTGGGTCATGGC
TGCGCCCCGACACCCGCCAACACCCGCTGACGCGCCCTGACGGGCTTGTCTGCTCCCGGCATCCGCTTAC
AGACAAGCTGTGACCGTCTCCGGGAGCTGCATGTGTCAGAGGTTTTCACCGTCATCACCGAAACGCGCGA
GGCAGCTGCGGTAAAGCTCATCAGCGTGGTCGTGAAGCGATTCACAGATGTCTGCCTGTTCATCCGCGTC
CAGCTCGTTGAGTTTCTCCAGAAGCGTTAATGTCTGGCTTCTGATAAAGCGGGCCATGTTAAGGGCGGTT
TTTTCCTGTTTGGTCACTGATGCCTCCGTGTAAGGGGGATTTCTGTTCATGGGGGTAATGATACCGATGA
AACGAGAGAGGATGCTCACGATACGGGTTACTGATGATGAACATGCCCGGTTACTGGAACGTTGTGAGGG
TAAACAACTGGCGGTATGGATGCGGCGGGACCAGAGAAAAATCACTCAGGGTCAATGCCAGCGCTTCGTT
AATACAGATGTAGGTGTTCCACAGGGTAGCCAGCAGCATCCTGCGATGCAGATCCGGAACATAATGGTGC
AGGGCGCTGACTTCCGCGTTTCCAGACTTTACGAAACACGGAAACCGAAGACCATTCATGTTGTTGCTCA
GGTCGCAGACGTTTTGCAGCAGCAGTCGCTTCACGTTCGCTCGCGTATCGGTGATTCATTCTGCTAACCA
GTAAGGCAACCCCGCCAGCCTAGCCGGGTCCTCAACGACAGGAGCACGATCATGCGCACCCGTGGGGCCG
CCATGCCGGCGATAATGGCCTGCTTCTCGCCGAAACGTTTGGTGGCGGGACCAGTGACGAAGGCTTGAGC
GAGGGCGTGCAAGATTCCGAATACCGCAAGCGACAGGCCGATCATCGTCGCGCTCCAGCGAAAGCGGTCC
TCGCCGAAAATGACCCAGAGCGCTGCCGGCACCTGTCCTACGAGTTGCATGATAAAGAAGACAGTCATAA
GTGCGGCGACGATAGTCATGCCCCGCGCCCACCGGAAGGAGCTGACTGGGTTGAAGGCTCTCAAGGGCAT
CGGTCGAGATCCCGGTGCCTAATGAGTGAGCTAACTTACATTAATTGCGTTGCGCTCACTGCCCGCTTTC
CAGTCGGGAAACCTGTCGTGCCAGCTGCATTAATGAATCGGCCAACGCGCGGGGAGAGGCGGTTTGCGTA
TTGGGCGCCAGGGTGGTTTTTCTTTTCACCAGTGAGACGGGCAACAGCTGATTGCCCTTCACCGCCTGGC
CCTGAGAGAGTTGCAGCAAGCGGTCCACGCTGGTTTGCCCCAGCAGGCGAAAATCCTGTTTGATGGTGGT
TAACGGCGGGATATAACATGAGCTGTCTTCGGTATCGTCGTATCCCACTACCGAGATATCCGCACCAACG
CGCAGCCCGGACTCGGTAATGGCGCGCATTGCGCCCAGCGCCATCTGATCGTTGGCAACCAGCATCGCAG
TGGGAACGATGCCCTCATTCAGCATTTGCATGGTTTGTTGAAAACCGGACATGGCACTCCAGTCGCCTTC
CCGTTCCGCTATCGGCTGAATTTGATTGCGAGTGAGATATTTATGCCAGCCAGCCAGACGCAGACGCGCC
GAGACAGAACTTAATGGGCCCGCTAACAGCGCGATTTGCTGGTGACCCAATGCGACCAGATGCTCCACGC
CCAGTCGCGTACCGTCTTCATGGGAGAAAATAATACTGTTGATGGGTGTCTGGTCAGAGACATCAAGAAA
TAACGCCGGAACATTAGTGCAGGCAGCTTCCACAGCAATGGCATCCTGGTCATCCAGCGGATAGTTAATG
ATCAGCCCACTGACGCGTTGCGCGAGAAGATTGTGCACCGCCGCTTTACAGGCTTCGACGCCGCTTCGTT
CTACCATCGACACCACCACGCTGGCACCCAGTTGATCGGCGCGAGATTTAATCGCCGCGACAATTTGCGA
CGGCGCGTGCAGGGCCAGACTGGAGGTGGCAACGCCAATCAGCAACGACTGTTTGCCCGCCAGTTGTTGT
GCCACGCGGTTGGGAATGTAATTCAGCTCCGCCATCGCCGCTTCCACTTTTTCCCGCGTTTTCGCAGAAA
CGTGGCTGGCCTGGTTCACCACGCGGGAAACGGTCTGATAAGAGACACCGGCATACTCTGCGACATCGTA
TAACGTTACTGGTTTCACATTCACCACCCTGAATTGACTCTCTTCCGGGCGCTATCATGCCATACCGCGA
AAGGTTTTGCGCCATTCGATGGTGTCCGGGATCTCGACGCTCTCCCTTATGCGACTCCTGCATTAGGAAG
CAGCCCAGTAGTAGGTTGAGGCCGTTGAGCACCGCCGCCGCAAGGAATGGTGCATGCAAGGAGATGGCGC
CCAACAGTCCCCCGGCCACGGGGCCTGCCACCATACCCACGCCGAAACAAGCGCTCATGAGCCCGAAGTG
GCGAGCCCGATCTTCCCCATCGGTGATGTCGGCGATATAGGCGCCAGCAACCGCACCTGTGGCGCCGGTG
ATGCCGGCCACGATGCGTCCGGCGTAGAGGATCGAGATCTCGATCCCGCGAAATTAATACGACTCACTAT
AGGGGAATTGTGAGCGGATAACAATTCCCCTCTAGAAATAATTTTGTTTAACTTTAAGAAGGAGATATAC
CATGGGCACACAGTTCGAGGGCTTTACCAACCTGTATCAGGTGAGCAAGACACTGCGGTTTGAGCTGATC
CCACAGGGCAAGACCCTGAAGCACATCCAGGAGCAGGGCTTCATCGAGGAGGACAAGGCCCGCAATGATC
ACTACAAGGAGCTGAAGCCCATCATCGATCGGATCTACAAGACCTATGCCGACCAGTGCCTGCAGCTGGT
GCAGCTGGATTGGGAGAACCTGAGCGCCGCCATCGACTCCTATAGAAAGGAGAAAACCGAGGAGACAAGG
AACGCCCTGATCGAGGAGCAGGCCACATATCGCAATGCCATCCACGACTACTTCATCGGCCGGACAGACA
ACCTGACCGATGCCATCAATAAGAGACACGCCGAGATCTACAAGGGCCTGTTCAAGGCCGAGCTGTTTAA
TGGCAAGGTGCTGAAGCAGCTGGGCACCGTGACCACAACCGAGCACGAGAACGCCCTGCTGCGGAGCTTC
GACAAGTTTACAACCTACTTCTCCGGCTTTTATAGAAACAGGAAGAACGTGTTCAGCGCCGAGGATATCA
GCACAGCCATCCCACACCGCATCGTGCAGGACAACTTCCCCAAGTTTAAGGAGAATTGTCACATCTTCAC
ACGCCTGATCACCGCCGTGCCCAGCCTGCGGGAGCACTTTGAGAACGTGAAGAAGGCCATCGGCATCTTC
GTGAGCACCTCCATCGAGGAGGTGTTTTCCTTCCCTTTTTATAACCAGCTGCTGACACAGACCCAGATCG
ACCTGTATAACCAGCTGCTGGGAGGAATCTCTCGGGAGGCAGGCACCGAGAAGATCAAGGGCCTGAACGA
GGTGCTGAATCTGGCCATCCAGAAGAATGATGAGACAGCCCACATCATCGCCTCCCTGCCACACAGATTC
ATCCCCCTGTTTAAGCAGATCCTGTCCGATAGGAACACCCTGTCTTTCATCCTGGAGGAGTTTAAGAGCG
ACGAGGAAGTGATCCAGTCCTTCTGCAAGTACAAGACACTGCTGAGAAACGAGAACGTGCTGGAGACAGC
CGAGGCCCTGTTTAACGAGCTGAACAGCATCGACCTGACACACATCTTCATCAGCCACAAGAAGCTGGAG
ACAATCAGCAGCGCCCTGTGCGACCACTGGGATACACTGAGGAATGCCCTGTATGAGCGGAGAATCTCCG
AGCTGACAGGCAAGATCACCAAGTCTGCCAAGGAGAAGGTGCAGCGCAGCCTGAAGCACGAGGATATCAA
CCTGCAGGAGATCATCTCTGCCGCAGGCAAGGAGCTGAGCGAGGCCTTCAAGCAGAAAACCAGCGAGATC
CTGTCCCACGCACACGCCGCCCTGGATCAGCCACTGCCTACAACCCTGAAGAAGCAGGAGGAGAAGGAGA
TCCTGAAGTCTCAGCTGGACAGCCTGCTGGGCCTGTACCACCTGCTGGACTGGTTTGCCGTGGATGAGTC
CAACGAGGTGGACCCCGAGTTCTCTGCCCGGCTGACCGGCATCAAGCTGGAGATGGAGCCTTCTCTGAGC
TTCTACAACAAGGCCAGAAATTATGCCACCAAGAAGCCCTACTCCGTGGAGAAGTTCAAGCTGAACTTTC
AGATGCCTACACTGGCCAGAGGCTGGGACGTGAATAGAGAGAAGAACAATGGCGCCATCCTGTTTGTGAA
GAACGGCCTGTACTATCTGGGCATCATGCCAAAGCAGAAGGGCAGGTATAAGGCCCTGAGCTTCGAGCCC
ACAGAGAAAACCAGCGAGGGCTTTGATAAGATGTACTATGACTACTTCCCTGATGCCGCCAAGATGATCC
CAAAGTGCAGCACCCAGCTGAAGGCCGTGACAGCCCACTTTCAGACCCACACAACCCCCATCCTGCTGTC
CAACAATTTCATCGAGCCTCTGGAGATCACAAAGGAGATCTACGACCTGAACAATCCTGAGAAGGAGCCA
AAGAAGTTTCAGACAGCCTACGCCAAGAAAACCGGCGACCAGAAGGGCTACAGAGAGGCCCTGTGCAAGT
GGATCGACTTCACAAGGGATTTTCTGTCCAAGTATACCAAGACAACCTCTATCGATCTGTCTAGCCTGCG
GCCATCCTCTCAGTATAAGGACCTGGGCGAGTACTATGCCGAGCTGAATCCCCTGCTGTACCACATCAGC
TTCCAGAGAATCGCCGAGAAGGAGATCATGGATGCCGTGGAGACAGGCAAGCTGTACCTGTTCCAGATCT
ATAACAAGGACTTTGCCAAGGGCCACCACGGCAAGCCTAATCTGCACACACTGTATTGGACCGGCCTGTT
TTCTCCAGAGAACCTGGCCAAGACAAGCATCAAGCTGAATGGCCAGGCCGAGCTGTTCTACCGCCCTAAG
TCCAGGATGAAGAGGATGGCACACCGGCTGGGAGAGAAGATGCTGAACAAGAAGCTGAAGGATCAGAAAA
CCCCAATCCCCGACACCCTGTACCAGGAGCTGTACGACTATGTGAATCACAGACTGTCCCACGACCTGTC
TGATGAGGCCAGGGCCCTGCTGCCCAACGTGATCACCAAGGAGGTGTCTCACGAGATCATCAAGGATAGG
CGCTTTACCAGCGACAAGTTCTTTTTCCACGTGCCTATCACACTGAACTATCAGGCCGCCAATTCCCCAT
CTAAGTTCAACCAGAGGGTGAATGCCTACCTGAAGGAGCACCCCGAGACACCTATCATCGGCATCGATCG
GGGCGAGAGAAACCTGATCTATATCACAGTGATCGACTCCACCGGCAAGATCCTGGAGCAGCGGAGCCTG
AACACCATCCAGCAGTTTGATTACCAGAAGAAGCTGGACAACAGGGAGAAGGAGAGGGTGGCAGCAAGGC
AGGCCTGGTCTGTGGTGGGCACAATCAAGGATCTGAAGCAGGGCTATCTGAGCCAGGTCATCCACGAGAT
CGTGGACCTGATGATCCACTACCAGGCCGTGGTGGTGCTGGAGAACCTGAATTTCGGCTTTAAGAGCAAG
AGGACCGGCATCGCCGAGAAGGCCGTGTACCAGCAGTTCGAGAAGATGCTGATCGATAAGCTGAATTGCC
TGGTGCTGAAGGACTATCCAGCAGAGAAAGTGGGAGGCGTGCTGAACCCATACCAGCTGACAGACCAGTT
CACCTCCTTTGCCAAGATGGGCACCCAGTCTGGCTTCCTGTTTTACGTGCCTGCCCCATATACATCTAAG
ATCGATCCCCTGACCGGCTTCGTGGACCCCTTCGTGTGGAAAACCATCAAGAATCACGAGAGCCGCAAGC
ACTTCCTGGAGGGCTTCGACTTTCTGCACTACGACGTGAAAACCGGCGACTTCATCCTGCACTTTAAGAT
GAACAGAAATCTGTCCTTCCAGAGGGGCCTGCCCGGCTTTATGCCTGCATGGGATATCGTGTTCGAGAAG
AACGAGACACAGTTTGACGCCAAGGGCACCCCTTTCATCGCCGGCAAGAGAATCGTGCCAGTGATCGAGA
ATCACAGATTCACCGGCAGATACCGGGACCTGTATCCTGCCAACGAGCTGATCGCCCTGCTGGAGGAGAA
GGGCATCGTGTTCAGGGATGGCTCCAACATCCTGCCAAAGCTGCTGGAGAATGACGATTCTCACGCCATC
GACACGATGGTGGCCCTGATCCGCAGCGTGCTGCAGATGCGGAACTCCAATGCCGCCACAGGCGAGGACT
ATATCAACAGCCCCGTGCGCGATCTGAATGGCGTGTGCTTCGACTCCCGGTTTCAGAACCCAGAGTGGCC
AATGGACGCCGATGCCAATGGCGCCTACCACATCGCCCTGAAGGGCCAGCTGCTGCTGAATCACCTGAAG
GAGAGCAAGGATCTGAAGCTGCAGAACGGCATCTCCAATCAGGACTGGCTGGCCTACATCCAGGAGCTGC
GCAACAAAAGGCCGGCGGCCACGAAAAAGGCCGGCCAGGCAAAAAAGAAAAAGGGAGCGGCCGCACTCGA
GCACCACCACCACCACCACTGAGATCCGGCTGCTAACAAAGCCCGAAAGGAAGCTGAGTTGGCTGCTGCC
ACCGCTGAGCAATAACTAGCATAACCCCTTGGGGCCTCTAAACGGGTCTTGAGGGGTTTTTTGCTGAAAG
GAGGAACTATATCCGGATTGGCGAATGGG
[124 nt withheld, positions 6960-7083]
C
[91 nt withheld, positions 7085-7175]
A
[49 nt withheld, positions 7177-7225]
CCTTTGACGTTGGAGTCCACGTTCTTT
[37 nt withheld, positions 7253-7289]
ACCCTATCTCGGTCTATTCTTTTGATTTATAAGGGATTTTGCCGATTTCGGCCTATTGGTTAAAAAATGA
GCTGATTTAACAAAAATTTAACGCGAATTTTAACAAAATATTAACGCTTACAATTTAGGTGGCACTTTTC
GGGGAAATGTGCGCGGAACCCCTATTTGTTTATTTTTCTAAATACATTCAAATATGTATCCGCTCATGAA
TTAATTCTTAGAAAAACTCATCGAGCATCAAATGAAACTGCAATTTATTCATATCAGGATTATCAATACC
ATATTTTTGAAAAAGCCGTTTCTGTAATGAAGGAGAAAACTCACCGAGGCAGTTCCATAGGATGGCAAGA
TCCTGGTATCGGTCTGCGATTCCGACTCGTCCAACATCAATACAACCTATTAATTTCCCCTCGTCAAAAA
TAAGGTTATCAAGTGAGAAATCACCATGAGTGACGACTGAATCCGGTGAGAATGGCAAAAGTTTATGCAT
TTCTTTCCAGACTTGTTCAACAGGCCAGCCATTACGCTCGTCATCAAAATCACTCGCATCAACCAAACCG
TTATTCATTCGTGATTGCGCCTGAGCGAGACGAAATACGCGATCGCTGTTAAAAGGACAATTACAAACAG
GAATCGAATGCAACCGGCGCAGGAACACTGCCAGCGCATCAACAATATTTTCACCTGAATCAGGATATTC
TTCTAATACCTGGAATGCTGTTTTCCCGGGGATCGCAGTGGTGAGTAACCATGCATCATCAGGAGTACGG
ATAAAATGCTTGATGGTCGGAAGAGGCATAAATTCCGTCAGCCAGTTTAGTCTGACCATCTCATCTGTAA
CATCATTGGCAACGCTACCTTTGCCATGTTTCAGAAACAACTCTGGCGCATCGGGCTTCCCATACAATCG
ATAGATTGTCGCACCTGATTGCCCGACATTATCGCGAGCCCATTTATACCCATATAAATCAGCATCCATG
TTGGAATTTAATCGCGGCCTAGAGCAAGACGTTTCCCGTTGAATATGGCTCATAACACCCCTTGTATTAC
TGTTTATGTAAGCAGACAGTTTTATTGTTCATGACCAAAATCCCTTAACGTGAGTTTTCGTTCCACTGAG
CGTCAGACCCCGTAGAAAAGATCAAAGGATCTTCTTGAGATCCTTTTTTTCTGCGCGTAATCTGCTGCTT
GCAAACAAAAAAACCACCGCTACCAGCGGTGGTTTGTTTGCCGGATCAAGAGCTACCAACTCTTTTTCCG
AAGGTAACTGGCTTCAGCAGAGCGCAGATACCAAATACTGTCCTTCTAGTGTAGCCGTAGTTAGGCCACC
ACTTCAAGAACTCTGTAGCACCGCCTACATACCTCGCTCTGCTAATCCTGTTACCAGTGGCTGCTGCCAG
TGGCGATAAGTCGTGTCTTACCGGGTTGGACTCAAGACGATAGTTACCGGATAAGGCGCAGCGGTCGGGC
TGAACGGGGGGTTCGTGCACACAGCCCAGCTTGGAGCGAACGACCTACACCGAACTGAGATACCTACAGC
GTGAGCTATGAGAAAGCGCCACGCTTCCCGAAGGGAGAAAGGCGGACAGGTATCCGGTAAGCGGCAGGGT
CGGAACAGGAGAGCGCACGAGGGAGCTTCCAGGGGGAAACGCCTGGTATCTTTATAGTCCTGTCGGGTTT
CGCCACCTCTGACTTGAGCGTCGATTTTTGTGATGCTCGTCAGGGGGGCGGAGCCTATGGAAAAACGCCA
GCAACGCGGCCTTTTTACGGTTCCTGGCCTTTTGCTGGCCTTTTGCTCACATGTTCTTTCCTGCGTTATC
CCCTGATTCTGTGGATAACCGTATTACCGCCTTTGAGTGAGCTGATACCGCTCGCCGCAGCCGAACGACC
GAGCGCAGCGAGTCAGTGAGCGAGGAAGCGGAAG
